Addgene plasmid #110189: pEGFP-N1_MeCP2(deltaN)
Purpose: Expression of mouse MeCP2 (deltaN) in mammalian cells
Depositing lab: Adrian Bird. Depositing organization: University of Edinburgh. Publication: Radically truncated MeCP2 rescues Rett syndrome-like neurological defects. Tillotson R, Selfridge J, Koerner MV, Gadalla KKE, Guy J, De Sousa D, Hector RD, Cobb SR, Bird A. Nature. 2017 Oct 19;550(7676):398-401. doi: 10.1038/nature24058. Epub 2017 Oct 11. PubMed 29019980.
Backbone
  Vector backbone: pEGFP-N1
  Backbone manufacturer: Clontech
  Backbone size w/o insert (bp): 3938
  Vector type: Mammalian Expression
Growth in bacteria
  Bacterial resistance: Kanamycin, 50 μg/mL
  Growth temperature: 37°C
  Growth strain: DH5alpha
  Copy number: High Copy
Gene/Insert
  Gene/Insert name: MeCP2_e2 delta N (mouse cDNA) _EGFP
  Species: M. musculus (mouse)
  Insert size (bp): 2092
  Mutation: delta N terminus
  Entrez Gene: Mecp2 (a.k.a. 1500041B07Rik, D630021H01Rik, Mbd5, WBP10)
  Promoter: CMV
  Tag / fusion protein: EGFP (C terminal on insert)
  Cloning method: Restriction Enzyme; 5′ cloning site XhoI (not destroyed); 3′ cloning site NotI (not destroyed)
  Sequencing primers: 5′ aaatgtcgtaacaactccgc; 3′ acaaaccacaactagaatgcag
Terms and licenses: Academic/Nonprofit Terms; Industry Terms: Not Available to Industry
How to cite: pEGFP-N1_MeCP2(deltaN) was a gift from Adrian Bird (Addgene plasmid # 110189 ; http://n2t.net/addgene:110189 ; RRID:Addgene_110189)
