[The description below was written by a language model from this plasmid's Addgene catalogue record and pLannotate feature annotations shown in this document.]
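Description:
pEGFP-N1_MeCP2(deltaN) is a mammalian expression plasmid of about 6.0 kb built on the Clontech pEGFP-N1 backbone. It encodes an N-terminally truncated form of mouse MeCP2 (e2 isoform cDNA) fused at its C terminus to EGFP. The insert, recorded as roughly 2.1 kb including EGFP, was placed between XhoI and NotI sites that both remain intact. Transcription is driven by the human cytomegalovirus immediate-early enhancer and promoter and terminated by the SV40 polyadenylation signal downstream of EGFP. The annotation identifies the MeCP2 portion as a fragment of the mouse protein, a chromosomal factor that binds methylated CpG DNA and mediates transcriptional repression through corepressor and histone deacetylase interactions. The record says only that the N terminus is deleted and does not give the exact residues removed.

The plasmid is maintained at high copy in E. coli through a pUC-type ColE1 origin, and it also carries an f1 phage origin for single-stranded DNA production. A single Tn5 aminoglycoside phosphotransferase gene (NeoR/KanR) provides both selection markers. A bacterial bla promoter expresses it for kanamycin selection, while the SV40 enhancer/early promoter and an HSV TK poly(A) signal allow G418 selection of stably transfected mammalian cells. The short large T antigen, ble and bGH poly(A) hits are most likely residual backbone sequence rather than functional parts. The depositor and sequencing-derived records are the same length and carry the same features, offset by only a few bases. The construct serves to express fluorescently tagged truncated MeCP2 in cultured mammalian cells. It comes from work testing whether radically shortened MeCP2 proteins can rescue Rett syndrome-like neurological defects.
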