Features (pLannotate 1.2.2; 14 found; start..end, strand, type, name):
     61..364     +  enhancer       CMV enhancer: human cytomegalovirus immediate early enhancer
    365..568     +  promoter       CMV promoter: human cytomegalovirus (CMV) immediate early promoter
    677..1951    +  CDS            Mecp2 (fragment): MECP2_MOUSE - Experimental evidence at protein level: Swiss-Prot protein existence level 1. Chromosomal protein that binds to methylated DNA. It can bind specifically to a single methyl-CpG pair. It is not influenced by sequences flanking the methyl-CpGs. Mediates transcriptional repression through interaction with histone deacetylase and the corepressor SIN3. Binds both 5-methylcytosine (5mC) and 5-hydroxymethylcytosine (5hmC)- containing DNA, with a preference for 5-methylcytosine (5mC). From Mus musculus (Mouse).
   1976..2695    +  CDS            EGFP: the original enhanced GFP (Yang et al., 1996) mammalian codon-optimized
   2712..2795    +  CDS            large T antigen (fragment): large T antigen from SV40 (simian virus 40)
   2818..2939    +  polyA_signal   SV40 poly(A) signal: SV40 polyadenylation signal
   2973..3401    -  rep_origin     f1 ori (sequence partly withheld): f1 bacteriophage origin of replication; arrow indicates direction of (+) strand synthesis
   3428..3532    +  promoter       AmpR promoter: bla
   3534..3891    +  promoter       SV40 promoter: SV40 enhancer and early promoter
   3926..4720    +  CDS            NeoR/KanR: aminoglycoside phosphotransferase from Tn5; aph(3')-II (or nptII); confers resistance to neomycin, kanamycin, and G418 (Geneticin®)
   4741..4893    +  CDS            ble (fragment): BLE_KLEPN - Experimental evidence at protein level: Swiss-Prot protein existence level 1. Binding protein with a strong affinity to the bleomycin family of antibiotics. Binds to CL990; an antimitotic-antibiotic compound. From Klebsiella pneumoniae.
   4952..4999    +  polyA_signal   HSV TK poly(A) signal: herpes simplex virus thymidine kinase polyadenylation signal (Cole and Stacy, 1985)
   5090..5106    -  polyA_signal   bGH poly(A) signal (fragment): bovine growth hormone polyadenylation signal
   5328..5916    +  rep_origin     ori: high-copy-number ColE1/pMB1/pBR322/pUC origin of replication
>Addgene plasmid #110189 | pEGFP-N1_MeCP2(deltaN) | depositor full sequence | sequence record 207356 | Full Sequence
TAGTTATTAATAGTAATCAATTACGGGGTCATTAGTTCATAGCCCATATATGGAGTTCCGCGTTACATAA
CTTACGGTAAATGGCCCGCCTGGCTGACCGCCCAACGACCCCCGCCCATTGACGTCAATAATGACGTATG
TTCCCATAGTAACGCCAATAGGGACTTTCCATTGACGTCAATGGGTGGAGTATTTACGGTAAACTGCCCA
CTTGGCAGTACATCAAGTGTATCATATGCCAAGTACGCCCCCTATTGACGTCAATGACGGTAAATGGCCC
GCCTGGCATTATGCCCAGTACATGACCTTATGGGACTTTCCTACTTGGCAGTACATCTACGTATTAGTCA
TCGCTATTACCATGGTGATGCGGTTTTGGCAGTACATCAATGGGCGTGGATAGCGGTTTGACTCACGGGG
ATTTCCAAGTCTCCACCCCATTGACGTCAATGGGAGTTTGTTTTGGCACCAAAATCAACGGGACTTTCCA
AAATGTCGTAACAACTCCGCCCCATTGACGCAAATGGGCGGTAGGCGTGTACGGTGGGAGGTCTATATAA
GCAGAGCTGGTTTAGTGAACCGTCAGATCCGCTAGCGCTACCGGACTCAGATCTCGAGCTTCGAATTCTG
CAATTGGTCGACGGTACCGCGGGCCCGGGATCCACCGGTCGCCACCATGGTAGCTGGGATGTTAGGGCTC
AGGGAGGAAAAGCCAGCAGTGCCAGAAGCCTCGGCTTCCCCCAAACAGCGGCGCTCCATTATCCGTGACC
GGGGACCTATGTATGATGACCCCACCTTGCCTGAAGGTTGGACACGAAAGCTCAAACAAAGGAAGTCTGG
CCGATCTGCTGGAAAGTATGATGTATATTTGATCAATCCCCAGGGAAAAGCTTTTCGCTCTAAAGTAGAA
TTGATTGCATACTTTGAAAAGGTGGGAGACACCTCCTTGGACCCTAATGATTTTGACTTCACGGTAACTG
GGAGAGGGAGCCCCTCCAGGAGAGAGCAGAAACCACCTAAGAAGCCCAAATCTCCCAAAGCTCCAGGAAC
TGGCAGGGGTCGGGGACGCCCCAAAGGGAGCGGCACTGGGAGACCAAAGGCAGCAGCATCAGAAGGTGTT
CAGGTGAAAAGGGTCCTGGAGAAGAGCCCTGGGAAACTTGTTGTCAAGATGCCTTTCCAAGCATCGCCTG
GGGGTAAGGGTGAGGGAGGTGGGGCTACCACATCTGCCCAGGTCATGGTGATCAAACGCCCTGGCAGAAA
GCGAAAAGCTGAAGCTGACCCCCAGGCCATTCCTAAGAAACGGGGTAGAAAGCCTGGGAGTGTGGTGGCA
GCTGCTGCAGCTGAGGCCAAAAAGAAAGCCGTGAAGGAGTCTTCCATACGGTCTGTGCATGAGACTGTGC
TCCCCATCAAGAAGCGCAAGACCCGGGAGACGGTCAGCATCGAGGTCAAGGAAGTGGTGAAGCCCCTGCT
GGTGTCCACCCTTGGTGAGAAAAGCGGGAAGGGACTGAAGACCTGCAAGAGCCCTGGGCGTAAAAGCAAG
GAGAGCAGCCCCAAGGGGCGCAGCAGCAGTGCCTCCTCCCCACCTAAGAAGGAGCACCATCATCACCACC
ATCACTCAGAGTCCACAAAGGCCCCCATGCCACTGCTCCCATCCCCACCCCCACCTGAGCCTGAGAGCTC
TGAGGACCCCATCAGCCCCCCTGAGCCTCAGGACTTGAGCAGCAGCATCTGCAAAGAAGAGAAGATGCCC
CGAGGAGGCTCACTGGAAAGCGATGGCTGCCCCAAGGAGCCAGCTAAGACTCAGCCTATGGTCGCCACCA
CTACCACAGTTGCAGAAAAGTACAAACACCGAGGGGAGGGAGAGCGCAAAGACATTGTTTCATCTTCCAT
GCCAAGGCCAAACAGAGAGGAGCCTGTGGACAGCCGGACGCCCGTGACCGAGAGAGTTAGCTGTAAGGAT
CCACCGGTCGCCACCATGGTGAGCAAGGGCGAGGAGCTGTTCACCGGGGTGGTGCCCATCCTGGTCGAGC
TGGACGGCGACGTAAACGGCCACAAGTTCAGCGTGTCCGGCGAGGGCGAGGGCGATGCCACCTACGGCAA
GCTGACCCTGAAGTTCATCTGCACCACCGGCAAGCTGCCCGTGCCCTGGCCCACCCTCGTGACCACCCTG
ACCTACGGCGTGCAGTGCTTCAGCCGCTACCCCGACCACATGAAGCAGCACGACTTCTTCAAGTCCGCCA
TGCCCGAAGGCTACGTCCAGGAGCGCACCATCTTCTTCAAGGACGACGGCAACTACAAGACCCGCGCCGA
GGTGAAGTTCGAGGGCGACACCCTGGTGAACCGCATCGAGCTGAAGGGCATCGACTTCAAGGAGGACGGC
AACATCCTGGGGCACAAGCTGGAGTACAACTACAACAGCCACAACGTCTATATCATGGCCGACAAGCAGA
AGAACGGCATCAAGGTGAACTTCAAGATCCGCCACAACATCGAGGACGGCAGCGTGCAGCTCGCCGACCA
CTACCAGCAGAACACCCCCATCGGCGACGGCCCCGTGCTGCTGCCCGACAACCACTACCTGAGCACCCAG
TCCGCCCTGAGCAAAGACCCCAACGAGAAGCGCGATCACATGGTCCTGCTGGAGTTCGTGACCGCCGCCG
GGATCACTCTCGGCATGGACGAGCTGTACAAGTAAAGCGGCCGCGACTCTAGATCATAATCAGCCATACC
ACATTTGTAGAGGTTTTACTTGCTTTAAAAAACCTCCCACACCTCCCCCTGAACCTGAAACATAAAATGA
ATGCAATTGTTGTTGTTAACTTGTTTATTGCAGCTTATAATGGTTACAAATAAAGCAATAGCATCACAAA
TTTCACAAATAAAGCATTTTTTTCACTGCATTCTAGTTGTGGTTTGTCCAAACTCATCAATGTATCTTAA
GGCGTAAATTGTAAGCGTTAATATTTTGTTAAAATTCGCGTTAAATTTTTGTTAAATCAGCTCATTTTTT
AACCAATAGGCCGAAATCGGCAAAATCCCTTATAAATCAAAAGAATAGACCGAGATAGGGT
[37 nt withheld, positions 3072-3108]
AAAGAACGTGGACTCCAACGTCAAAGG
[49 nt withheld, positions 3136-3184]
T
[91 nt withheld, positions 3186-3276]
G
[124 nt withheld, positions 3278-3401]
CAGGTGGCACTTTTCGGGGAAATGTGCGCGGAACCCCTATTTGTTTATTTTTCTAAATACATTCAAATAT
GTATCCGCTCATGAGACAATAACCCTGATAAATGCTTCAATAATATTGAAAAAGGAAGAGTCCTGAGGCG
GAAAGAACCAGCTGTGGAATGTGTGTCAGTTAGGGTGTGGAAAGTCCCCAGGCTCCCCAGCAGGCAGAAG
TATGCAAAGCATGCATCTCAATTAGTCAGCAACCAGGTGTGGAAAGTCCCCAGGCTCCCCAGCAGGCAGA
AGTATGCAAAGCATGCATCTCAATTAGTCAGCAACCATAGTCCCGCCCCTAACTCCGCCCATCCCGCCCC
TAACTCCGCCCAGTTCCGCCCATTCTCCGCCCCATGGCTGACTAATTTTTTTTATTTATGCAGAGGCCGA
GGCCGCCTCGGCCTCTGAGCTATTCCAGAAGTAGTGAGGAGGCTTTTTTGGAGGCCTAGGCTTTTGCAAA
GATCGATCAAGAGACAGGATGAGGATCGTTTCGCATGATTGAACAAGATGGATTGCACGCAGGTTCTCCG
GCCGCTTGGGTGGAGAGGCTATTCGGCTATGACTGGGCACAACAGACAATCGGCTGCTCTGATGCCGCCG
TGTTCCGGCTGTCAGCGCAGGGGCGCCCGGTTCTTTTTGTCAAGACCGACCTGTCCGGTGCCCTGAATGA
ACTGCAAGACGAGGCAGCGCGGCTATCGTGGCTGGCCACGACGGGCGTTCCTTGCGCAGCTGTGCTCGAC
GTTGTCACTGAAGCGGGAAGGGACTGGCTGCTATTGGGCGAAGTGCCGGGGCAGGATCTCCTGTCATCTC
ACCTTGCTCCTGCCGAGAAAGTATCCATCATGGCTGATGCAATGCGGCGGCTGCATACGCTTGATCCGGC
TACCTGCCCATTCGACCACCAAGCGAAACATCGCATCGAGCGAGCACGTACTCGGATGGAAGCCGGTCTT
GTCGATCAGGATGATCTGGACGAAGAGCATCAGGGGCTCGCGCCAGCCGAACTGTTCGCCAGGCTCAAGG
CGAGCATGCCCGACGGCGAGGATCTCGTCGTGACCCATGGCGATGCCTGCTTGCCGAATATCATGGTGGA
AAATGGCCGCTTTTCTGGATTCATCGACTGTGGCCGGCTGGGTGTGGCGGACCGCTATCAGGACATAGCG
TTGGCTACCCGTGATATTGCTGAAGAGCTTGGCGGCGAATGGGCTGACCGCTTCCTCGTGCTTTACGGTA
TCGCCGCTCCCGATTCGCAGCGCATCGCCTTCTATCGCCTTCTTGACGAGTTCTTCTGAGCGGGACTCTG
GGGTTCGAAATGACCGACCAAGCGACGCCCAACCTGCCATCACGAGATTTCGATTCCACCGCCGCCTTCT
ATGAAAGGTTGGGCTTCGGAATCGTTTTCCGGGACGCCGGCTGGATGATCCTCCAGCGCGGGGATCTCAT
GCTGGAGTTCTTCGCCCACCCTAGGGGGAGGCTAACTGAAACACGGAAGGAGACAATACCGGAAGGAACC
CGCGCTATGACGGCAATAAAAAGACAGAATAAAACGCACGGTGTTGGGTCGTTTGTTCATAAACGCGGGG
TTCGGTCCCAGGGCTGGCACTCTGTCGATACCCCACCGAGACCCCATTGGGGCCAATACGCCCGCGTTTC
TTCCTTTTCCCCACCCCACCCCCCAAGTTCGGGTGAAGGCCCAGGGCTCGCAGCCAACGTCGGGGCGGCA
GGCCCTGCCATAGCCTCAGGTTACTCATATATACTTTAGATTGATTTAAAACTTCATTTTTAATTTAAAA
GGATCTAGGTGAAGATCCTTTTTGATAATCTCATGACCAAAATCCCTTAACGTGAGTTTTCGTTCCACTG
AGCGTCAGACCCCGTAGAAAAGATCAAAGGATCTTCTTGAGATCCTTTTTTTCTGCGCGTAATCTGCTGC
TTGCAAACAAAAAAACCACCGCTACCAGCGGTGGTTTGTTTGCCGGATCAAGAGCTACCAACTCTTTTTC
CGAAGGTAACTGGCTTCAGCAGAGCGCAGATACCAAATACTGTCCTTCTAGTGTAGCCGTAGTTAGGCCA
CCACTTCAAGAACTCTGTAGCACCGCCTACATACCTCGCTCTGCTAATCCTGTTACCAGTGGCTGCTGCC
AGTGGCGATAAGTCGTGTCTTACCGGGTTGGACTCAAGACGATAGTTACCGGATAAGGCGCAGCGGTCGG
GCTGAACGGGGGGTTCGTGCACACAGCCCAGCTTGGAGCGAACGACCTACACCGAACTGAGATACCTACA
GCGTGAGCTATGAGAAAGCGCCACGCTTCCCGAAGGGAGAAAGGCGGACAGGTATCCGGTAAGCGGCAGG
GTCGGAACAGGAGAGCGCACGAGGGAGCTTCCAGGGGGAAACGCCTGGTATCTTTATAGTCCTGTCGGGT
TTCGCCACCTCTGACTTGAGCGTCGATTTTTGTGATGCTCGTCAGGGGGGCGGAGCCTATGGAAAAACGC
CAGCAACGCGGCCTTTTTACGGTTCCTGGCCTTTTGCTGGCCTTTTGCTCACATGTTCTTTCCTGCGTTA
TCCCCTGATTCTGTGGATAACCGTATTACCGCCATGCAT
