Features (pLannotate 1.2.2; 14 found; start..end, strand, type, name):
     56..359     +  enhancer       CMV enhancer: human cytomegalovirus immediate early enhancer
    360..563     +  promoter       CMV promoter: human cytomegalovirus (CMV) immediate early promoter
    672..1946    +  CDS            Mecp2 (fragment): MECP2_MOUSE - Experimental evidence at protein level: Swiss-Prot protein existence level 1. Chromosomal protein that binds to methylated DNA. It can bind specifically to a single methyl-CpG pair. It is not influenced by sequences flanking the methyl-CpGs. Mediates transcriptional repression through interaction with histone deacetylase and the corepressor SIN3. Binds both 5-methylcytosine (5mC) and 5-hydroxymethylcytosine (5hmC)- containing DNA, with a preference for 5-methylcytosine (5mC). From Mus musculus (Mouse).
   1971..2690    +  CDS            EGFP: the original enhanced GFP (Yang et al., 1996) mammalian codon-optimized
   2707..2790    +  CDS            large T antigen (fragment): large T antigen from SV40 (simian virus 40)
   2813..2934    +  polyA_signal   SV40 poly(A) signal: SV40 polyadenylation signal
   2968..3396    -  rep_origin     f1 ori (sequence partly withheld): f1 bacteriophage origin of replication; arrow indicates direction of (+) strand synthesis
   3423..3527    +  promoter       AmpR promoter: bla
   3529..3886    +  promoter       SV40 promoter: SV40 enhancer and early promoter
   3921..4715    +  CDS            NeoR/KanR: aminoglycoside phosphotransferase from Tn5; aph(3')-II (or nptII); confers resistance to neomycin, kanamycin, and G418 (Geneticin®)
   4736..4888    +  CDS            ble (fragment): BLE_KLEPN - Experimental evidence at protein level: Swiss-Prot protein existence level 1. Binding protein with a strong affinity to the bleomycin family of antibiotics. Binds to CL990; an antimitotic-antibiotic compound. From Klebsiella pneumoniae.
   4947..4994    +  polyA_signal   HSV TK poly(A) signal: herpes simplex virus thymidine kinase polyadenylation signal (Cole and Stacy, 1985)
   5085..5101    -  polyA_signal   bGH poly(A) signal (fragment): bovine growth hormone polyadenylation signal
   5323..5911    +  rep_origin     ori: high-copy-number ColE1/pMB1/pBR322/pUC origin of replication
>Addgene plasmid #110189 | pEGFP-N1_MeCP2(deltaN) | addgene full sequence | sequence record 210793 | Addgene NGS Result
ATTAATAGTAATCAATTACGGGGTCATTAGTTCATAGCCCATATATGGAGTTCCGCGTTACATAACTTAC
GGTAAATGGCCCGCCTGGCTGACCGCCCAACGACCCCCGCCCATTGACGTCAATAATGACGTATGTTCCC
ATAGTAACGCCAATAGGGACTTTCCATTGACGTCAATGGGTGGAGTATTTACGGTAAACTGCCCACTTGG
CAGTACATCAAGTGTATCATATGCCAAGTACGCCCCCTATTGACGTCAATGACGGTAAATGGCCCGCCTG
GCATTATGCCCAGTACATGACCTTATGGGACTTTCCTACTTGGCAGTACATCTACGTATTAGTCATCGCT
ATTACCATGGTGATGCGGTTTTGGCAGTACATCAATGGGCGTGGATAGCGGTTTGACTCACGGGGATTTC
CAAGTCTCCACCCCATTGACGTCAATGGGAGTTTGTTTTGGCACCAAAATCAACGGGACTTTCCAAAATG
TCGTAACAACTCCGCCCCATTGACGCAAATGGGCGGTAGGCGTGTACGGTGGGAGGTCTATATAAGCAGA
GCTGGTTTAGTGAACCGTCAGATCCGCTAGCGCTACCGGACTCAGATCTCGAGCTTCGAATTCTGCAATT
GGTCGACGGTACCGCGGGCCCGGGATCCACCGGTCGCCACCATGGTAGCTGGGATGTTAGGGCTCAGGGA
GGAAAAGCCAGCAGTGCCAGAAGCCTCGGCTTCCCCCAAACAGCGGCGCTCCATTATCCGTGACCGGGGA
CCTATGTATGATGACCCCACCTTGCCTGAAGGTTGGACACGAAAGCTCAAACAAAGGAAGTCTGGCCGAT
CTGCTGGAAAGTATGATGTATATTTGATCAATCCCCAGGGAAAAGCTTTTCGCTCTAAAGTAGAATTGAT
TGCATACTTTGAAAAGGTGGGAGACACCTCCTTGGACCCTAATGATTTTGACTTCACGGTAACTGGGAGA
GGGAGCCCCTCCAGGAGAGAGCAGAAACCACCTAAGAAGCCCAAATCTCCCAAAGCTCCAGGAACTGGCA
GGGGTCGGGGACGCCCCAAAGGGAGCGGCACTGGGAGACCAAAGGCAGCAGCATCAGAAGGTGTTCAGGT
GAAAAGGGTCCTGGAGAAGAGCCCTGGGAAACTTGTTGTCAAGATGCCTTTCCAAGCATCGCCTGGGGGT
AAGGGTGAGGGAGGTGGGGCTACCACATCTGCCCAGGTCATGGTGATCAAACGCCCTGGCAGAAAGCGAA
AAGCTGAAGCTGACCCCCAGGCCATTCCTAAGAAACGGGGTAGAAAGCCTGGGAGTGTGGTGGCAGCTGC
TGCAGCTGAGGCCAAAAAGAAAGCCGTGAAGGAGTCTTCCATACGGTCTGTGCATGAGACTGTGCTCCCC
ATCAAGAAGCGCAAGACCCGGGAGACGGTCAGCATCGAGGTCAAGGAAGTGGTGAAGCCCCTGCTGGTGT
CCACCCTTGGTGAGAAAAGCGGGAAGGGACTGAAGACCTGCAAGAGCCCTGGGCGTAAAAGCAAGGAGAG
CAGCCCCAAGGGGCGCAGCAGCAGTGCCTCCTCCCCACCTAAGAAGGAGCACCATCATCACCACCATCAC
TCAGAGTCCACAAAGGCCCCCATGCCACTGCTCCCATCCCCACCCCCACCTGAGCCTGAGAGCTCTGAGG
ACCCCATCAGCCCCCCTGAGCCTCAGGACTTGAGCAGCAGCATCTGCAAAGAAGAGAAGATGCCCCGAGG
AGGCTCACTGGAAAGCGATGGCTGCCCCAAGGAGCCAGCTAAGACTCAGCCTATGGTCGCCACCACTACC
ACAGTTGCAGAAAAGTACAAACACCGAGGGGAGGGAGAGCGCAAAGACATTGTTTCATCTTCCATGCCAA
GGCCAAACAGAGAGGAGCCTGTGGACAGCCGGACGCCCGTGACCGAGAGAGTTAGCTGTAAGGATCCACC
GGTCGCCACCATGGTGAGCAAGGGCGAGGAGCTGTTCACCGGGGTGGTGCCCATCCTGGTCGAGCTGGAC
GGCGACGTAAACGGCCACAAGTTCAGCGTGTCCGGCGAGGGCGAGGGCGATGCCACCTACGGCAAGCTGA
CCCTGAAGTTCATCTGCACCACCGGCAAGCTGCCCGTGCCCTGGCCCACCCTCGTGACCACCCTGACCTA
CGGCGTGCAGTGCTTCAGCCGCTACCCCGACCACATGAAGCAGCACGACTTCTTCAAGTCCGCCATGCCC
GAAGGCTACGTCCAGGAGCGCACCATCTTCTTCAAGGACGACGGCAACTACAAGACCCGCGCCGAGGTGA
AGTTCGAGGGCGACACCCTGGTGAACCGCATCGAGCTGAAGGGCATCGACTTCAAGGAGGACGGCAACAT
CCTGGGGCACAAGCTGGAGTACAACTACAACAGCCACAACGTCTATATCATGGCCGACAAGCAGAAGAAC
GGCATCAAGGTGAACTTCAAGATCCGCCACAACATCGAGGACGGCAGCGTGCAGCTCGCCGACCACTACC
AGCAGAACACCCCCATCGGCGACGGCCCCGTGCTGCTGCCCGACAACCACTACCTGAGCACCCAGTCCGC
CCTGAGCAAAGACCCCAACGAGAAGCGCGATCACATGGTCCTGCTGGAGTTCGTGACCGCCGCCGGGATC
ACTCTCGGCATGGACGAGCTGTACAAGTAAAGCGGCCGCGACTCTAGATCATAATCAGCCATACCACATT
TGTAGAGGTTTTACTTGCTTTAAAAAACCTCCCACACCTCCCCCTGAACCTGAAACATAAAATGAATGCA
ATTGTTGTTGTTAACTTGTTTATTGCAGCTTATAATGGTTACAAATAAAGCAATAGCATCACAAATTTCA
CAAATAAAGCATTTTTTTCACTGCATTCTAGTTGTGGTTTGTCCAAACTCATCAATGTATCTTAAGGCGT
AAATTGTAAGCGTTAATATTTTGTTAAAATTCGCGTTAAATTTTTGTTAAATCAGCTCATTTTTTAACCA
ATAGGCCGAAATCGGCAAAATCCCTTATAAATCAAAAGAATAGACCGAGATAGGGT
[37 nt withheld, positions 3067-3103]
AAAGAACGTGGACTCCAACGTCAAAGG
[49 nt withheld, positions 3131-3179]
T
[91 nt withheld, positions 3181-3271]
G
[124 nt withheld, positions 3273-3396]
CAGGTGGCACTTTTCGGGGAAATGTGCGCGGAACCCCTATTTGTTTATTTTTCTAAATACATTCAAATAT
GTATCCGCTCATGAGACAATAACCCTGATAAATGCTTCAATAATATTGAAAAAGGAAGAGTCCTGAGGCG
GAAAGAACCAGCTGTGGAATGTGTGTCAGTTAGGGTGTGGAAAGTCCCCAGGCTCCCCAGCAGGCAGAAG
TATGCAAAGCATGCATCTCAATTAGTCAGCAACCAGGTGTGGAAAGTCCCCAGGCTCCCCAGCAGGCAGA
AGTATGCAAAGCATGCATCTCAATTAGTCAGCAACCATAGTCCCGCCCCTAACTCCGCCCATCCCGCCCC
TAACTCCGCCCAGTTCCGCCCATTCTCCGCCCCATGGCTGACTAATTTTTTTTATTTATGCAGAGGCCGA
GGCCGCCTCGGCCTCTGAGCTATTCCAGAAGTAGTGAGGAGGCTTTTTTGGAGGCCTAGGCTTTTGCAAA
GATCGATCAAGAGACAGGATGAGGATCGTTTCGCATGATTGAACAAGATGGATTGCACGCAGGTTCTCCG
GCCGCTTGGGTGGAGAGGCTATTCGGCTATGACTGGGCACAACAGACAATCGGCTGCTCTGATGCCGCCG
TGTTCCGGCTGTCAGCGCAGGGGCGCCCGGTTCTTTTTGTCAAGACCGACCTGTCCGGTGCCCTGAATGA
ACTGCAAGACGAGGCAGCGCGGCTATCGTGGCTGGCCACGACGGGCGTTCCTTGCGCAGCTGTGCTCGAC
GTTGTCACTGAAGCGGGAAGGGACTGGCTGCTATTGGGCGAAGTGCCGGGGCAGGATCTCCTGTCATCTC
ACCTTGCTCCTGCCGAGAAAGTATCCATCATGGCTGATGCAATGCGGCGGCTGCATACGCTTGATCCGGC
TACCTGCCCATTCGACCACCAAGCGAAACATCGCATCGAGCGAGCACGTACTCGGATGGAAGCCGGTCTT
GTCGATCAGGATGATCTGGACGAAGAGCATCAGGGGCTCGCGCCAGCCGAACTGTTCGCCAGGCTCAAGG
CGAGCATGCCCGACGGCGAGGATCTCGTCGTGACCCATGGCGATGCCTGCTTGCCGAATATCATGGTGGA
AAATGGCCGCTTTTCTGGATTCATCGACTGTGGCCGGCTGGGTGTGGCGGACCGCTATCAGGACATAGCG
TTGGCTACCCGTGATATTGCTGAAGAGCTTGGCGGCGAATGGGCTGACCGCTTCCTCGTGCTTTACGGTA
TCGCCGCTCCCGATTCGCAGCGCATCGCCTTCTATCGCCTTCTTGACGAGTTCTTCTGAGCGGGACTCTG
GGGTTCGAAATGACCGACCAAGCGACGCCCAACCTGCCATCACGAGATTTCGATTCCACCGCCGCCTTCT
ATGAAAGGTTGGGCTTCGGAATCGTTTTCCGGGACGCCGGCTGGATGATCCTCCAGCGCGGGGATCTCAT
GCTGGAGTTCTTCGCCCACCCTAGGGGGAGGCTAACTGAAACACGGAAGGAGACAATACCGGAAGGAACC
CGCGCTATGACGGCAATAAAAAGACAGAATAAAACGCACGGTGTTGGGTCGTTTGTTCATAAACGCGGGG
TTCGGTCCCAGGGCTGGCACTCTGTCGATACCCCACCGAGACCCCATTGGGGCCAATACGCCCGCGTTTC
TTCCTTTTCCCCACCCCACCCCCCAAGTTCGGGTGAAGGCCCAGGGCTCGCAGCCAACGTCGGGGCGGCA
GGCCCTGCCATAGCCTCAGGTTACTCATATATACTTTAGATTGATTTAAAACTTCATTTTTAATTTAAAA
GGATCTAGGTGAAGATCCTTTTTGATAATCTCATGACCAAAATCCCTTAACGTGAGTTTTCGTTCCACTG
AGCGTCAGACCCCGTAGAAAAGATCAAAGGATCTTCTTGAGATCCTTTTTTTCTGCGCGTAATCTGCTGC
TTGCAAACAAAAAAACCACCGCTACCAGCGGTGGTTTGTTTGCCGGATCAAGAGCTACCAACTCTTTTTC
CGAAGGTAACTGGCTTCAGCAGAGCGCAGATACCAAATACTGTTCTTCTAGTGTAGCCGTAGTTAGGCCA
CCACTTCAAGAACTCTGTAGCACCGCCTACATACCTCGCTCTGCTAATCCTGTTACCAGTGGCTGCTGCC
AGTGGCGATAAGTCGTGTCTTACCGGGTTGGACTCAAGACGATAGTTACCGGATAAGGCGCAGCGGTCGG
GCTGAACGGGGGGTTCGTGCACACAGCCCAGCTTGGAGCGAACGACCTACACCGAACTGAGATACCTACA
GCGTGAGCTATGAGAAAGCGCCACGCTTCCCGAAGGGAGAAAGGCGGACAGGTATCCGGTAAGCGGCAGG
GTCGGAACAGGAGAGCGCACGAGGGAGCTTCCAGGGGGAAACGCCTGGTATCTTTATAGTCCTGTCGGGT
TTCGCCACCTCTGACTTGAGCGTCGATTTTTGTGATGCTCGTCAGGGGGGCGGAGCCTATGGAAAAACGC
CAGCAACGCGGCCTTTTTACGGTTCCTGGCCTTTTGCTGGCCTTTTGCTCACATGTTCTTTCCTGCGTTA
TCCCCTGATTCTGTGGATAACCGTATTACCGCCATGCATTAGTT
