>Addgene plasmid #110189 | pEGFP-N1_MeCP2(deltaN) | depositor partial sequence | sequence record 207357 | insert up to restriction sites: 5' XhoI and 3' NotI (includes EGFP sequence preceded by CKDPPVAT linker)
CTCGAGCTTCGAATTCTGCAATTGGTCGACGGTACCGCGGGCCCGGGATCCACCGGTCGCCACCATGGTA
GCTGGGATGTTAGGGCTCAGGGAGGAAAAGCCAGCAGTGCCAGAAGCCTCGGCTTCCCCCAAACAGCGGC
GCTCCATTATCCGTGACCGGGGACCTATGTATGATGACCCCACCTTGCCTGAAGGTTGGACACGAAAGCT
CAAACAAAGGAAGTCTGGCCGATCTGCTGGAAAGTATGATGTATATTTGATCAATCCCCAGGGAAAAGCT
TTTCGCTCTAAAGTAGAATTGATTGCATACTTTGAAAAGGTGGGAGACACCTCCTTGGACCCTAATGATT
TTGACTTCACGGTAACTGGGAGAGGGAGCCCCTCCAGGAGAGAGCAGAAACCACCTAAGAAGCCCAAATC
TCCCAAAGCTCCAGGAACTGGCAGGGGTCGGGGACGCCCCAAAGGGAGCGGCACTGGGAGACCAAAGGCA
GCAGCATCAGAAGGTGTTCAGGTGAAAAGGGTCCTGGAGAAGAGCCCTGGGAAACTTGTTGTCAAGATGC
CTTTCCAAGCATCGCCTGGGGGTAAGGGTGAGGGAGGTGGGGCTACCACATCTGCCCAGGTCATGGTGAT
CAAACGCCCTGGCAGAAAGCGAAAAGCTGAAGCTGACCCCCAGGCCATTCCTAAGAAACGGGGTAGAAAG
CCTGGGAGTGTGGTGGCAGCTGCTGCAGCTGAGGCCAAAAAGAAAGCCGTGAAGGAGTCTTCCATACGGT
CTGTGCATGAGACTGTGCTCCCCATCAAGAAGCGCAAGACCCGGGAGACGGTCAGCATCGAGGTCAAGGA
AGTGGTGAAGCCCCTGCTGGTGTCCACCCTTGGTGAGAAAAGCGGGAAGGGACTGAAGACCTGCAAGAGC
CCTGGGCGTAAAAGCAAGGAGAGCAGCCCCAAGGGGCGCAGCAGCAGTGCCTCCTCCCCACCTAAGAAGG
AGCACCATCATCACCACCATCACTCAGAGTCCACAAAGGCCCCCATGCCACTGCTCCCATCCCCACCCCC
ACCTGAGCCTGAGAGCTCTGAGGACCCCATCAGCCCCCCTGAGCCTCAGGACTTGAGCAGCAGCATCTGC
AAAGAAGAGAAGATGCCCCGAGGAGGCTCACTGGAAAGCGATGGCTGCCCCAAGGAGCCAGCTAAGACTC
AGCCTATGGTCGCCACCACTACCACAGTTGCAGAAAAGTACAAACACCGAGGGGAGGGAGAGCGCAAAGA
CATTGTTTCATCTTCCATGCCAAGGCCAAACAGAGAGGAGCCTGTGGACAGCCGGACGCCCGTGACCGAG
AGAGTTAGCTGTAAGGATCCACCGGTCGCCACCATGGTGAGCAAGGGCGAGGAGCTGTTCACCGGGGTGG
TGCCCATCCTGGTCGAGCTGGACGGCGACGTAAACGGCCACAAGTTCAGCGTGTCCGGCGAGGGCGAGGG
CGATGCCACCTACGGCAAGCTGACCCTGAAGTTCATCTGCACCACCGGCAAGCTGCCCGTGCCCTGGCCC
ACCCTCGTGACCACCCTGACCTACGGCGTGCAGTGCTTCAGCCGCTACCCCGACCACATGAAGCAGCACG
ACTTCTTCAAGTCCGCCATGCCCGAAGGCTACGTCCAGGAGCGCACCATCTTCTTCAAGGACGACGGCAA
CTACAAGACCCGCGCCGAGGTGAAGTTCGAGGGCGACACCCTGGTGAACCGCATCGAGCTGAAGGGCATC
GACTTCAAGGAGGACGGCAACATCCTGGGGCACAAGCTGGAGTACAACTACAACAGCCACAACGTCTATA
TCATGGCCGACAAGCAGAAGAACGGCATCAAGGTGAACTTCAAGATCCGCCACAACATCGAGGACGGCAG
CGTGCAGCTCGCCGACCACTACCAGCAGAACACCCCCATCGGCGACGGCCCCGTGCTGCTGCCCGACAAC
CACTACCTGAGCACCCAGTCCGCCCTGAGCAAAGACCCCAACGAGAAGCGCGATCACATGGTCCTGCTGG
AGTTCGTGACCGCCGCCGGGATCACTCTCGGCATGGACGAGCTGTACAAGTAAAGCGGCCGC
